Addgene plasmid #200158: pET-APOBEC1-YTH
Purpose: For bacterial expression of the APOBEC1-YTH fusion protein for protein purification
Depositing lab: Kate Meyer. Depositing organization: Duke University. Publication: Improved Methods for Deamination-Based m(6)A Detection. Zhu H, Yin X, Holley CL, Meyer KD. Front Cell Dev Biol. 2022 Apr 27;10:888279. doi: 10.3389/fcell.2022.888279. eCollection 2022. PubMed 35573664.
Backbone
  Vector backbone: pET His6 MBP TEV LIC cloning vector
  Backbone manufacturer: Scott Gradia
  Backbone size w/o insert (bp): 6400
  Total vector size (bp): 7800
  Vector type: Bacterial Expression
Growth in bacteria
  Bacterial resistance: Kanamycin, 50 μg/mL
  Growth temperature: 37°C
  Growth strain: DH5alpha
  Copy number: Unknown
Gene/Insert
  Gene/Insert name: APOBEC1-YTH
  Species: H. sapiens (human), R. norvegicus (rat)
  Mutation: Codon optimized for E coli expression
  Promoter: LacZ
  Tag / fusion protein: HA (C terminal on insert); 6xHis (N terminal on insert); Maltose Binding Protein (N terminal on insert)
  Cloning method: Unknown
  Sequencing primers: 5′ atgagctcagagactggcccagtg
Terms and licenses: Academic/Nonprofit Terms; Industry Terms: Not Available to Industry
How to cite: pET-APOBEC1-YTH was a gift from Kate Meyer (Addgene plasmid # 200158 ; http://n2t.net/addgene:200158 ; RRID:Addgene_200158)
