[The description below was written by a language model from this plasmid's Addgene catalogue record and pLannotate feature annotations shown in this document.]
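Description:
pET-APOBEC1-YTH is a bacterial expression plasmid of about 7.8 kb built on the pET His6 MBP TEV LIC cloning vector. It is intended for producing and purifying the APOBEC1-YTH fusion protein in E. coli. The plasmid is selected with kanamycin through an aph(3')-Ia KanR gene. It replicates from a ColE1/pBR322-type origin accompanied by the bom region and the rop gene, which moderates copy number; the catalogue lists copy number as unknown. An f1 origin is also present, along with leftover fragments of a tetracycline resistance gene that are backbone remnants and not functional markers.

The catalogue names the promoter as LacZ, but the annotated sequence shows the usual pET arrangement. A T7 promoter is followed directly by a lac operator and the T7 gene 10 ribosome binding site, and a plasmid-borne lacI gene supplies repressor. Expression therefore depends on a host that provides T7 RNA polymerase and is induced with IPTG.

The open reading frame begins with a 6xHis tag and a signal-sequence-free, cytosolic maltose binding protein, which aid affinity capture and solubility. A TEV protease site follows, allowing these tags to be removed. Downstream are rat APOBEC1, a cytidine deaminase, and a fragment of human YTHDF2 that corresponds to the YTH portion of the fusion. The insert is codon-optimised for E. coli. The catalogue lists a C-terminal HA tag, which the feature table does not annotate. Short His-tag and solubility-tag fragments lie before the T7 terminator, and the record does not show whether they are translated. The associated publication concerns deamination-based detection of m6A in RNA, which is consistent with use of the purified protein as a reagent in that kind of assay.
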