Features (pLannotate 1.2.2; 23 found; start..end, strand, type, name):
    223..241     +  promoter       T7 promoter: promoter for bacteriophage T7 RNA polymerase
    242..266     +  protein_bind   lac operator: The lac repressor binds to the lac operator to inhibit transcription in E. coli. This inhibition can be relieved by adding lactose or isopropyl-β-D-thiogalactopyranoside (IPTG). lac repressor encoded by lacI
    281..303     +  RBS            RBS: efficient ribosome binding site from bacteriophage T7 gene 10 (Olins and Rangwala, 1989)
    322..339     +  CDS            6xHis: 6xHis affinity tag
    349..1449    +  CDS            MBP: maltose binding protein from E. coli; malE (mutated); This version of the gene does not encode a signal sequence, so MBP will remain in the cytosol.
   1462..1478    +  CDS            TEV site (fragment): tobacco etch virus (TEV) protease recognition and cleavage site
   1486..2172    +  CDS            Apobec1: ABEC1_RAT - Experimental evidence at protein level: Swiss-Prot protein existence level 1. Catalytic component of the apolipoprotein B mRNA editing enzyme complex which is responsible for the postranscriptional editing of a CAA codon for Gln to a UAA codon for stop in the APOB mRNA. May also play a role in the epigenetic regulation of gene expression by participating in DNA demethylation. From Rattus norvegicus (Rat).
   2206..2802    +  CDS            YTHDF2 (fragment): YTHD2_HUMAN - Also known as HGRG8 From Homo sapiens (Human).
   2901..2918    +  CDS            9xHis (fragment): 9xHis affinity tag
   2928..2977    +  CDS            SET1 (fragment): solubility-enhancement tag derived from T7 phage gene 10B
   2985..3032    +  terminator     T7 terminator: transcription terminator for bacteriophage T7 RNA polymerase
   3069..3497    +  rep_origin     f1 ori (sequence partly withheld): f1 bacteriophage origin of replication; arrow indicates direction of (+) strand synthesis
   3551..3608    +  promoter       AmpR promoter (fragment): bla
   3617..4432    -  CDS            KanR: aminoglycoside phosphotransferase; aph(3')-Ia; confers resistance to kanamycin in bacteria or G418 (Geneticin®) in eukaryotes
   4554..5142    +  rep_origin     ori: high-copy-number ColE1/pMB1/pBR322/pUC origin of replication
   5328..5467    -  misc_feature   bom: basis of mobility region from pBR322
   5569..5760    -  CDS            rop: Rop protein, which maintains plasmids at low copy number; rop
   5777..6157    +  CDS            YPB1_ECOLX: Protein predicted: Swiss-Prot protein existence level 4. From Escherichia coli.
   6229..6520    -  CDS            TcR (fragment): tetracycline efflux protein; tet; confers resistance to tetracycline
   6535..6556    -  protein_bind   CAP binding site: CAP binding activates transcription in the presence of cAMP. E. coli catabolite activator protein
   6569..7651    -  CDS            lacI: lac repressor; lacI; The lac repressor binds to the lac operator to inhibit transcription in E. coli. This inhibition can be relieved by adding lactose or isopropyl-β-D-thiogalactopyranoside (IPTG).
   7652..7729    -  promoter       lacI promoter: lacI
   7737..201     -  CDS            TcR (fragment) (across the origin): tetracycline efflux protein; tet; confers resistance to tetracycline
>Addgene plasmid #200158 | pET-APOBEC1-YTH | addgene full sequence | sequence record 396323 | Addgene NGS Result
AGGAATGGTGCATGCAAGGAGATGGCGCCCAACAGTCCCCCGGCCACGGGGCCTGCCACCATACCCACGC
CGAAACAAGCGCTCATGAGCCCGAAGTGGCGAGCCCGATCTTCCCCATCGGTGATGTCGGCGATATAGGC
GCCAGCAACCGCACCTGTGGCGCCGGTGATGCCGGCCACGATGCGTCCGGCGTAGAGGATCGAGATCTCG
ATCCCGCGAAATTAATACGACTCACTATAGGGGAATTGTGAGCGGATAACAATTCCCCTCTAGAAATAAT
TTTGTTTAACTTTAAGAAGGAGATATACCATGGGTTCTTCTCACCATCACCATCACCATGGTTCTTCTAT
GAAAATCGAAGAAGGTAAACTGGTAATCTGGATTAACGGCGATAAAGGCTATAACGGTCTCGCTGAAGTC
GGTAAGAAATTCGAGAAAGATACCGGAATTAAAGTCACCGTTGAGCATCCGGATAAACTGGAAGAGAAAT
TCCCACAGGTTGCGGCAACTGGCGATGGCCCTGACATTATCTTCTGGGCACACGACCGCTTTGGTGGCTA
CGCTCAATCTGGCCTGTTGGCTGAAATCACCCCGGACAAAGCGTTCCAGGACAAGCTGTATCCGTTTACC
TGGGATGCCGTACGTTACAACGGCAAGCTGATTGCTTACCCGATCGCTGTTGAAGCGTTATCGCTGATTT
ATAACAAAGATCTGCTGCCGAACCCGCCAAAAACCTGGGAAGAGATCCCGGCGCTGGATAAAGAACTGAA
AGCGAAAGGTAAGAGCGCGCTGATGTTCAACCTGCAAGAACCGTACTTCACCTGGCCGCTGATTGCTGCT
GACGGGGGTTATGCGTTCAAGTATGAAAACGGCAAGTACGACATTAAAGACGTGGGCGTGGATAACGCTG
GCGCGAAAGCGGGTCTGACCTTCCTGGTTGACCTGATTAAAAACAAACACATGAATGCAGACACCGATTA
CTCCATCGCAGAAGCTGCCTTTAATAAAGGCGAAACAGCGATGACCATCAACGGCCCGTGGGCATGGTCC
AACATCGACACCAGCAAAGTGAATTATGGTGTAACGGTACTGCCGACCTTCAAGGGTCAACCATCCAAAC
CGTTCGTTGGCGTGCTGAGCGCAGGTATTAACGCCGCCAGTCCGAACAAAGAGCTGGCAAAAGAGTTCCT
CGAAAACTATCTGCTGACTGATGAAGGTCTGGAAGCGGTTAATAAAGACAAACCGCTGGGTGCCGTAGCG
CTGAAGTCTTACGAGGAAGAGTTGGCGAAAGATCCACGTATTGCCGCCACTATGGAAAACGCCCAGAAAG
GTGAAATCATGCCGAACATCCCGCAGATGTCCGCTTTCTGGTATGCCGTGCGTACTGCGGTGATCAACGC
CGCCAGCGGTCGTCAGACTGTCGATGAAGCCCTGAAAGACGCGCAGACTAATGGGATCGAGGAAAACCTG
TACTTCCAATCCAATATGAGCAGCGAAACCGGTCCGGTGGCGGTTGACCCGACCCTGCGTCGTCGTATTG
AGCCGCACGAGTTCGAAGTGTTCTTTGATCCGCGTGAGCTGCGTAAGGAAACCTGCCTGCTGTACGAAAT
TAACTGGGGTGGCCGTCACAGCATCTGGCGTCACACCAGCCAGAACACCAACAAGCACGTTGAGGTGAAC
TTCATCGAAAAATTTACCACCGAGCGTTACTTCTGCCCGAACACCCGTTGCAGCATTACCTGGTTTCTGA
GCTGGAGCCCGTGCGGTGAATGCAGCCGTGCGATCACCGAGTTCCTGAGCCGTTATCCGCACGTTACCCT
GTTTATCTACATTGCGCGTCTGTATCACCACGCGGACCCGCGTAACCGTCAAGGTCTGCGTGATCTGATC
AGCAGCGGCGTGACCATCCAGATTATGACCGAGCAAGAAAGCGGTTACTGCTGGCGTAACTTCGTTAACT
ATAGCCCGAGCAACGAAGCGCATTGGCCGCGTTACCCGCACCTGTGGGTGCGTCTGTACGTTCTGGAGCT
GTATTGCATCATTCTGGGCCTGCCGCCGTGCCTGAACATTCTGCGTCGTAAGCAGCCGCAACTGACCTTC
TTTACCATCGCGCTGCAGAGCTGCCACTACCAACGTCTGCCGCCGCACATTCTGTGGGCGACCGGTCTGA
AGAGCGGCAGCGAAACCCCGGGTACCAGCGAAAGCGCGACCCCGGAGCCGCACCCGGTGCTGGAGAAACT
GCGTAGCATCAACAACTATAACCCGAAGGACTTCGATTGGAACCTGAAACACGGTCGTGTTTTTATCATT
AAGAGCTACAGCGAAGACGATATCCACCGTAGCATTAAATATAACATCTGGTGCAGCACCGAGCACGGCA
ACAAGCGTCTGGACGCGGCGTACCGTAGCATGAACGGTAAAGGCCCGGTGTATCTGCTGTTCAGCGTTAA
CGGTAGCGGCCACTTTTGCGGTGTGGCGGAAATGAAAAGCGCGGTTGATTACAACACCTGCGCGGGTGTG
TGGAGCCAGGACAAGTGGAAAGGCCGTTTCGATGTTCGTTGGATTTTTGTGAAGGACGTTCCGAACAGCC
AACTGCGTCACATCCGTCTGGAGAACAACGAAAACAAACCGGTGACCAACAGCCGTGATACCCAGGAAGT
GCCGCTGGAAAAGGCGAAACAAGTTCTGAAGATCATTGCGAGCTACAAACACACCACCAGCATCTTCGAC
GATTTTAGCCACTATGAGAAGCGTCAGGAAGAGGAAGAGAGCGTGAAGAAGGAGCGTCAAGGTCGTGGCA
AACTGGAGTACCCGTATGACGTTCCGGATTATGCGTAAATTGGAAGTGGATAACGGATCCGAATTCGAGC
GCCGTCGACAAGCTTGCGGCCGCACTCGAGCACCACCACCACCACCACTGAGATCCGGCTGCTAACAAAG
CCCGAAAGGAAGCTGAGTTGGCTGCTGCCACCGCTGAGCAATAACTAGCATAACCCCTTGGGGCCTCTAA
ACGGGTCTTGAGGGGTTTTTTGCTGAAAGGAGGAACTATATCCGGATTGGCGAATGGG
[124 nt withheld, positions 3069-3192]
C
[91 nt withheld, positions 3194-3284]
A
[49 nt withheld, positions 3286-3334]
CCTTTGACGTTGGAGTCCACGTTCTTT
[37 nt withheld, positions 3362-3398]
ACCCTATCTCGGTCTATTCTTTTGATTTATAAGGGATTTTGCCGATTTCGGCCTATTGGTTAAAAAATGA
GCTGATTTAACAAAAATTTAACGCGAATTTTAACAAACTAGTAACGTTTACAATTTCAGGTGGCACTTTT
CGGGGAAATGTGCGCGGAACCCCTATTTGTTTATTTTTCTAAATACATTCAAATATGTATCCGCTCATGA
ATTAATTCTTAGAAAAACTCATCGAGCATCAAATGAAACTGCAATTTATTCATATCAGGATTATCAATAC
CATATTTTTGAAAAAGCCGTTTCTGTAATGAAGGAGAAAACTCACCGAGGCAGTTCCATAGGATGGCAAG
ATCCTGGTATCGGTCTGCGATTCCGACTCGTCCAACATCAATACAACCTATTAATTTCCCCTCGTCAAAA
ATAAGGTTATCAAGTGAGAAATCACCATGAGTGACGACTGAATCCGGTGAGAATGGCAAAAGTTTATGCA
TTTCTTTCCAGACTTGTTCAACAGGCCAGCCATTACGCTCGTCATCAAAATCACTCGCATCAACCAAACC
GTTATTCATTCGTGATTGCGCCTGAGCGAGACGAAATACGCGATCGCTGTTAAAAGGACAATTACAAACA
GGAATCGAATGCAACCGGCGCAGGAACACTGCCAGCGCATCAACAATGTTTTCACCTGAATCAGGATATT
CTTCTAATACCTGGAATGCTGTTTTCCCGGGGATCGCAGTGGTGAGTAACCATGCATCATCAGGAGTACG
GATAAAATGCTTGATGGTCGGAAGAGGCATAAATTCCGTCAGCCAGTTTAGTCTGACCATCTCATCTGTA
ACATCATTGGCAACGCTACCTTTGCCATGTTTCAGAAACAACTCTGGCGCATCGGGCTTCCCATACAATC
GATAGATTGTCGCACCTGATTGCCCGACATTATCGCGAGCCCATTTATACCCATATAAATCAGCATCCAT
GTTGGAATTTAATCGCGGCCTAGAGCAAGACGTTTCCCGTTGAATATGGCTCATAACACCCCTTGTATTA
CTGTTTATGTAAGCAGACAGTTTTATTGTTCATGACCAAAATCCCTTAACGTGAGTTTTCGTTCCACTGA
GCGTCAGACCCCGTAGAAAAGATCAAAGGATCTTCTTGAGATCCTTTTTTTCTGCGCGTAATCTGCTGCT
TGCAAACAAAAAAACCACCGCTACCAGCGGTGGTTTGTTTGCCGGATCAAGAGCTACCAACTCTTTTTCC
GAAGGTAACTGGCTTCAGCAGAGCGCAGATACCAAATACTGTCCTTCTAGTGTAGCCGTAGTTAGGCCAC
CACTTCAAGAACTCTGTAGCACCGCCTACATACCTCGCTCTGCTAATCCTGTTACCAGTGGCTGCTGCCA
GTGGCGATAAGTCGTGTCTTACCGGGTTGGACTCAAGACGATAGTTACCGGATAAGGCGCAGCGGTCGGG
CTGAACGGGGGGTTCGTGCACACAGCCCAGCTTGGAGCGAACGACCTACACCGAACTGAGATACCTACAG
CGTGAGCTATGAGAAAGCGCCACGCTTCCCGAAGGGAGAAAGGCGGACAGGTATCCGGTAAGCGGCAGGG
TCGGAACAGGAGAGCGCACGAGGGAGCTTCCAGGGGGAAACGCCTGGTATCTTTATAGTCCTGTCGGGTT
TCGCCACCTCTGACTTGAGCGTCGATTTTTGTGATGCTCGTCAGGGGGGCGGAGCCTATGGAAAAACGCC
AGCAACGCGGCCTTTTTACGGTTCCTGGCCTTTTGCTGGCCTTTTGCTCACATGTTCTTTCCTGCGTTAT
CCCCTGATTCTGTGGATAACCGTATTACCGCCTTTGAGTGAGCTGATACCGCTCGCCGCAGCCGAACGAC
CGAGCGCAGCGAGTCAGTGAGCGAGGAAGCGGAAGAGCGCCTGATGCGGTATTTTCTCCTTACGCATCTG
TGCGGTATTTCACACCGCAATGGTGCACTCTCAGTACAATCTGCTCTGATGCCGCATAGTTAAGCCAGTA
TACACTCCGCTATCGCTACGTGACTGGGTCATGGCTGCGCCCCGACACCCGCCAACACCCGCTGACGCGC
CCTGACGGGCTTGTCTGCTCCCGGCATCCGCTTACAGACAAGCTGTGACCGTCTCCGGGAGCTGCATGTG
TCAGAGGTTTTCACCGTCATCACCGAAACGCGCGAGGCAGCTGCGGTAAAGCTCATCAGCGTGGTCGTGA
AGCGATTCACAGATGTCTGCCTGTTCATCCGCGTCCAGCTCGTTGAGTTTCTCCAGAAGCGTTAATGTCT
GGCTTCTGATAAAGCGGGCCATGTTAAGGGCGGTTTTTTCCTGTTTGGTCACTGATGCCTCCGTGTAAGG
GGGATTTCTGTTCATGGGGGTAATGATACCGATGAAACGAGAGAGGATGCTCACGATACGGGTTACTGAT
GATGAACATGCCCGGTTACTGGAACGTTGTGAGGGTAAACAACTGGCGGTATGGATGCGGCGGGACCAGA
GAAAAATCACTCAGGGTCAATGCCAGCGCTTCGTTAATACAGATGTAGGTGTTCCACAGGGTAGCCAGCA
GCATCCTGCGATGCAGATCCGGAACATAATGGTGCAGGGCGCTGACTTCCGCGTTTCCAGACTTTACGAA
ACACGGAAACCGAAGACCATTCATGTTGTTGCTCAGGTCGCAGACGTTTTGCAGCAGCAGTCGCTTCACG
TTCGCTCGCGTATCGGTGATTCATTCTGCTAACCAGTAAGGCAACCCCGCCAGCCTAGCCGGGTCCTCAA
CGACAGGAGCACGATCATGCGCACCCGTGGGGCCGCCATGCCGGCGATAATGGCCTGCTTCTCGCCGAAA
CGTTTGGTGGCGGGACCAGTGACGAAGGCTTGAGCGAGGGCGTGCAAGATTCCGAATACCGCAAGCGACA
GGCCGATCATCGTCGCGCTCCAGCGAAAGCGGTCCTCGCCGAAAATGACCCAGAGCGCTGCCGGCACCTG
TCCTACGAGTTGCATGATAAAGAAGACAGTCATAAGTGCGGCGACGATAGTCATGCCCCGCGCCCACCGG
AAGGAGCTGACTGGGTTGAAGGCTCTCAAGGGCATCGGTCGAGATCCCGGTGCCTAATGAGTGAGCTAAC
TTACATTAATTGCGTTGCGCTCACTGCCCGCTTTCCAGTCGGGAAACCTGTCGTGCCAGCTGCATTAATG
AATCGGCCAACGCGCGGGGAGAGGCGGTTTGCGTATTGGGCGCCAGGGTGGTTTTTCTTTTCACCAGTGA
GACGGGCAACAGCTGATTGCCCTTCACCGCCTGGCCCTGAGAGAGTTGCAGCAAGCGGTCCACGCTGGTT
TGCCCCAGCAGGCGAAAATCCTGTTTGATGGTGGTTAACGGCGGGATATAACATGAGCTGTCTTCGGTAT
CGTCGTATCCCACTACCGAGATATCCGCACCAACGCGCAGCCCGGACTCGGTAATGGCGCGCATTGCGCC
CAGCGCCATCTGATCGTTGGCAACCAGCATCGCAGTGGGAACGATACCCTCATTCAGCATTTGCATGGTT
TGTTGAAAACCGGACATGGCACTCCAGTCGCCTTCCCGTTCCGCTATCGGCTGAATTTGATTGCGAGTGA
GATATTTATGCCAGCCAGCCAGACGCAGACGCGCCGAGACAGAACTTAATGGGCCCGCTAACAGCGCGAT
TTGCTGGTGACCCAATGCGACCAGATGCTCCACGCCCAGTCGCGTACCGTCTTCATGGGAGAAAATAATA
CTGTTGATGGGTGTCTGGTCAGAGACATCAAGAAATAACGCCGGAACATTAGTGCAGGCAGCTTCCACAG
CAATGGCATCCTGGTCATCCAGCGGATAGTTAATGATCAGCCCACTGACGCGTTGCGCGAGAAGATTGTG
CACCGCCGCTTTACAGGCTTCGACGCCGCTTCGTTCTACCATCGACACCACCACGCTGGCACCCAGTTGA
TCGGCGCGAGATTTAATCGCCGCGACAATTTGCGACGGCGCGTGCAGGGCCAGACTGGAGGTGGCAACGC
CAATCAGCAACGACTGTTTGCCCGCCAGTTGTTGTGCCACGCGGTTGGGAATGTAATTCAGCTCCGCCAT
CGCCGCTTCCACTTTTTCCCGCGTTTTCGCAGAAACGTGGCTGGCCTGGTTCACCACGCGGGAAACGGTC
TGATAAGAGACACCGGCATACTCTGCGACATCGTATAACGTTACTGGTTTCACATTCACCACCCTGAATT
GACTCTCTTCCGGGCGCTATCATGCCATACCGCGAAAGGTTTTGCGCCATTCGATGGTGTCCGGGATCTC
GACGCTCTCCCTTATGCGACTCCTGCATTAGGAAGCAGCCCAGTAGTAGGTTGAGGCCGTTGAGCACCGC
CGCCGCA
